Addgene plasmid #65264: Str-KDEL_ST-SBP-EGFP
Purpose: synchronize trafficking of ST from the ER (RUSH system)
Depositing lab: Franck Perez. Depositing organization: Institut Curie. Publication: Synchronization of secretory protein traffic in populations of cells. Boncompain G, Divoux S, Gareil N, de Forges H, Lescure A, Latreche L, Mercanti V, Jollivet F, Raposo G, Perez F. Nat Methods. 2012 Mar 11;9(5):493-8. doi: 10.1038/nmeth.1928. PubMed 22406856.
Backbone
  Vector backbone: pIRESneo3
  Backbone manufacturer: Clontech
  Vector type: Mammalian Expression
Growth in bacteria
  Bacterial resistance: Ampicillin, 100 μg/mL
  Growth temperature: 37°C
  Growth strain: DH5alpha
  Copy number: High Copy
Gene/Insert
  Gene/Insert name: Str-KDEL and truncated sialyltransferase (alt name: ST6GAL1)
  Species: H. sapiens (human)
  Mutation: contains only amino acids 1 to 43 of ST
  Entrez Gene: ST6GAL1 (a.k.a. CDw75, SIAT1, ST6GalI, ST6N)
  Promoter: CMV
  Tag / fusion protein: Streptavidin Binding Protein (SBP) (C terminal on insert); EGFP (C terminal on insert)
  Cloning method: Unknown
  Sequencing primers: 5′ IRES-F; 3′ EGFP-N
Terms and licenses: Academic/Nonprofit Terms; Industry Terms: Not Available to Industry
Depositor comments: luminal tagging
How to cite: Str-KDEL_ST-SBP-EGFP was a gift from Franck Perez (Addgene plasmid # 65264 ; http://n2t.net/addgene:65264 ; RRID:Addgene_65264)
