[The description below was written by a language model from this plasmid's Addgene catalogue record, the feature table of its GenBank file and pLannotate feature annotations shown in this document.]
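Description:
Str-KDEL_ST-SBP-EGFP is a bicistronic mammalian expression plasmid built on the pIRESneo3 backbone (Clontech) for the RUSH (retention using selective hooks) system, which synchronizes the movement of a secretory cargo out of the endoplasmic reticulum. It is maintained in E. coli through a high-copy ColE1/pUC-type origin and selected with ampicillin via the AmpR β-lactamase gene. The annotated 6,044-nt sequence shows no neomycin resistance gene. The position downstream of the IRES, normally occupied by that marker in this backbone, appears to carry the reporter instead, so the record indicates no mammalian selection marker.

A single CMV enhancer/promoter drives one transcript encoding two proteins. The first cistron is the "hook": a streptavidin core preceded by a short fragment matching STIM1, presumably serving as a signal sequence, and, according to the construct name, ending in a KDEL ER-retention motif. A chimeric intron and the EMCV IRES follow, allowing translation of the second cistron, the reporter. The reporter comprises amino acids 1 to 43 of human sialyltransferase ST6GAL1, fused at its C terminus to streptavidin-binding peptide (SBP) and EGFP. The depositor notes that the tags are luminal. An SV40 polyadenylation signal terminates the transcript. SBP is not called in the full-sequence annotation, but it is labelled in a separate 767-bp partial GenBank record covering the SBP–EGFP junction.

In use, luminal streptavidin-KDEL captures the SBP-tagged ST fragment in the ER. In the RUSH approach, adding biotin competes off this interaction and releases the fluorescent cargo as a synchronous wave, so that its trafficking from the ER can be followed by imaging across a cell population.
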