Features (pLannotate 1.2.2; 21 found; start..end, strand, type, name):
     36..80      -  misc_feature   bom (fragment): basis of mobility region from pBR322
    235..614     +  enhancer       CMV enhancer: human cytomegalovirus immediate early enhancer
    615..818     +  promoter       CMV promoter: human cytomegalovirus (CMV) immediate early promoter
    814..847     +  LTR            5' LTR (truncated) (fragment): truncated 5' long terminal repeat (LTR) from HIV-1
    863..881     +  promoter       T7 promoter: promoter for bacteriophage T7 RNA polymerase
    954..1067    +  CDS            STIM1 (fragment): STIM1_HUMAN - Also known as GOK From Homo sapiens (Human).
   1053..1553    +  CDS            SAV_STRAV (fragment): Experimental evidence at protein level: Swiss-Prot protein existence level 1. The biological function of streptavidin is not known. Forms a strong non-covalent specific complex with biotin (one molecule of biotin per subunit of streptavidin). From Streptomyces avidinii.
   1646..1875    +  intron         chimeric intron: chimera between introns from adenovirus and immunoglobulin heavy chain genes
   2044..2506    +  misc_feature   IRES: internal ribosome entry site (IRES) of the encephalomyocarditis virus (EMCV)
   2533..2661    +  CDS            ST6GAL1 (fragment): SIAT1_HUMAN - Also known as SIAT1. Experimental evidence at protein level: Swiss-Prot protein existence level 1. Transfers sialic acid from CMP-sialic acid to galactose- containing acceptor substrates. From Homo sapiens (Human).
   2794..3510    +  CDS            EGFP: EGFP is a basic (constitutively fluorescent) green fluorescent protein published in 1996, derived from Aequorea victoria. It is reported to be a rapidly-maturing weak dimer with moderate acid sensitivity.
   3557..3641    +  CDS            large T antigen (fragment): large T antigen from SV40 (simian virus 40)
   3664..3785    +  polyA_signal   SV40 poly(A) signal: SV40 polyadenylation signal
   3796..3847    +  polyA_signal   SV40 poly(A) signal (fragment): SV40 polyadenylation signal
   3911..3927    -  protein_bind   lac operator: The lac repressor binds to the lac operator to inhibit transcription in E. coli. This inhibition can be relieved by adding lactose or isopropyl-β-D-thiogalactopyranoside (IPTG). lac repressor encoded by lacI
   3935..3965    -  promoter       lac promoter: promoter for the E. coli lac operon
   3980..4001    -  protein_bind   CAP binding site: CAP binding activates transcription in the presence of cAMP. E. coli catabolite activator protein
   4014..4106    -  CDS            lacI (fragment): lac repressor; lacI; The lac repressor binds to the lac operator to inhibit transcription in E. coli. This inhibition can be relieved by adding lactose or isopropyl-β-D-thiogalactopyranoside (IPTG).
   4289..4877    -  rep_origin     ori: high-copy-number ColE1/pMB1/pBR322/pUC origin of replication
   5048..5908    -  CDS            AmpR: β-lactamase; bla; confers resistance to ampicillin, carbenicillin, and related antibiotics
   5909..6013    -  promoter       AmpR promoter: bla
>Addgene plasmid #65264 | Str-KDEL_ST-SBP-EGFP | depositor full sequence | sequence record 120698 | Str-KDEL_ST-SBP-EGFP sequence 6044 bps
GACGGATCGGGAGATCTCCCGATCCCCTATGGTCGACTCTCAGTACAATCTGCTCTGATGCCGCATAGTT
AAGCCAGTATCTGCTCCCTGCTTGTGTGTTGGAGGTCGCTGAGTAGTGCGCGAGCAAAATTTAAGCTACA
ACAAGGCAAGGCTTGACCGACAATTGCATGAAGAATCTGCTTAGGGTTAGGCGTTTTGCGCTGCTTCGCG
ATGTACGGGCCAGATATACGCGTTGACATTGATTATTGACTAGTTATTAATAGTAATCAATTACGGGGTC
ATTAGTTCATAGCCCATATATGGAGTTCCGCGTTACATAACTTACGGTAAATGGCCCGCCTGGCTGACCG
CCCAACGACCCCCGCCCATTGACGTCAATAATGACGTATGTTCCCATAGTAACGCCAATAGGGACTTTCC
ATTGACGTCAATGGGTGGACTATTTACGGTAAACTGCCCACTTGGCAGTACATCAAGTGTATCATATGCC
AAGTACGCCCCCTATTGACGTCAATGACGGTAAATGGCCCGCCTGGCATTATGCCCAGTACATGACCTTA
TGGGACTTTCCTACTTGGCAGTACATCTACGTATTAGTCATCGCTATTACCATGGTGATGCGGTTTTGGC
AGTACATCAATGGGCGTGGATAGCGGTTTGACTCACGGGGATTTCCAAGTCTCCACCCCATTGACGTCAA
TGGGAGTTTGTTTTGGCACCAAAATCAACGGGACTTTCCAAAATGTCGTAACAACTCCGCCCCATTGACG
CAAATGGGCGGTAGGCGTGTACGGTGGGAGGTCTATATAAGCAGAGCTCTCTGGCTAACTAGAGAACCCA
CTGCTTACTGGCTTATCGAAATTAATACGACTCACTATAGGGAGACCCAAGCTTGGTACCGAGCTCGGAT
CGATATCTGCGGCCTAGCTAGCGCTTAAGGCCTGTTAACCGGTATGGATGTATGCGTCCGTCTTGCCCTG
TGGCTCCTCTGGGGACTCCTCCTGCACCAGGGCCAGAGCCTCAGCCATAGTCACAGTGAGAAGGCGACAG
GAACCAGCTCGGGCGCCGGTTTAAACGACCCTAGCAAAGACTCAAAAGCTCAGGTGTCCGCTGCCGAGGC
TGGCATTACTGGAACATGGTACAATCAGCTCGGGAGCACCTTTATTGTGACTGCTGGAGCCGATGGAGCC
CTCACCGGAACATACGAATCTGCTGTGGGAAACGCCGAATCACGGTACGTCCTCACTGGCCGATACGATA
GTGCCCCTGCCACCGACGGATCTGGGACTGCCCTGGGATGGACTGTCGCTTGGAAAAACAACTACCGGAA
TGCTCATTCTGCCACAACATGGAGTGGACAGTACGTGGGAGGCGCTGAGGCTAGAATCAATACACAGTGG
CTGCTCACATCTGGCACAACCGAGGCAAATGCTTGGAAATCCACCCTGGTGGGACATGACACATTCACCA
AAGTGAAACCCTCCGCCGCTTCAATCGATGCCGCCAAAAAAGCCGGAGTCAACAACGGCAATCCTCTGGA
TGCCGTCCAGCAGCTCGGACCGAAAGATGAACTGTGAGCGGCCGCATAGATAACTGATCCAGTGTGCTGG
AATTAATTCGCTGTCTGCGAGGGCCAGCTGTTGGGGTGAGTACTCCCTCTCAAAAGCGGGCATGACTTCT
GCGCTAAGATTGTCAGTTTCCAAAAACGAGGAGGATTTGATATTCACCTGGCCCGCGGTGATGCCTTTGA
GGGTGGCCGCGTCCATCTGGTCAGAAAAGACAATCTTTTTGTTGTCAAGCTTGAGGTGTGGCAGGCTTGA
GATCTGGCCATACACTTGAGTGACAATGACATCCACTTTGCCTTTCTCTCCACAGGTGTCCACTCCCAGG
TCCAACTGCAGGTCGAGCATGCATCTAGGGCGGCCAATTCCGCCCCTCTCCCTCCCCCCCCCCTAACGTT
ACTGGCCGAAGCCGCTTGGAATAAGGCCGGTGTGCGTTTGTCTATATGTTATTTTCCACCATATTGCCGT
CTTTTGGCAATGTGAGGGCCCGGAAACCTGGCCCTGTCTTCTTGACGAGCATTCCTAGGGGTCTTTCCCC
TCTCGCCAAAGGAATGCAAGGTCTGTTGAATGTCGTGAAGGAAGCAGTTCCTCTGGAAGCTTCTTGAAGA
CAAACAACGTCTGTAGCGACCCTTTGCAGGCAGCGGAACCCCCCACCTGGCGACAGGTGCCTCTGCGGCC
AAAAGCCACGTGTATAAGATACACCTGCAAAGGCGGCACAACCCCAGTGCCACGTTGTGAGTTGGATAGT
TGTGGAAAGAGTCAAATGGCTCTCCTCAAGCGTATTCAACAAGGGGCTGAAGGATGCCCAGAAGGTACCC
CATTGTATGGGATCTGATCTGGGGCCTCGGTGCACATGCTTTACATGTGTTTAGTCGAGGTTAAAAAAAC
GTCTAGGCCCCCCGAACCACGGGGACGTGGTTTTCCTTTGAAAAACACGATGATAAGCTTGCCACAACCC
GGGAGGCGCGCCATGATTCACACCAACCTGAAGAAAAAGTTCAGCTGCTGCGTCCTGGTCTTTCTTCTGT
TTGCAGTCATCTGTGTGTGGAAGGAAAAGAAGAAAGGGAGTTACTATGATTCCTTTAAATTGCAAACCAA
GGGGAATTCCATGGACGAGAAGACCACTGGTTGGCGAGGTGGACACGTTGTTGAAGGACTGGCTGGGGAA
CTTGAACAACTTCGTGCACGACTGGAGCATCACCCACAAGGTCAACGTGAACCACCTGCAGGTATGGTGA
GCAAAGGCGAGGAGCTGTTCACCGGGGTGGTGCCCATCCTGGTCGAGCTGGACGGCGACGTAAACGGCCA
CAAGTTCAGCGTGTCCGGCGAGGGCGAGGGCGATGCCACCTACGGCAAGCTGACCCTGAAGTTCATCTGC
ACCACCGGCAAGCTGCCCGTGCCCTGGCCCACCCTCGTGACCACCCTGACCTACGGCGTGCAGTGCTTCA
GCCGCTACCCCGACCACATGAAGCAGCACGACTTCTTCAAGTCCGCCATGCCCGAAGGCTACGTCCAGGA
GCGCACCATCTTCTTCAAGGACGACGGCAACTACAAGACCCGCGCCGAGGTGAAGTTCGAGGGCGACACC
CTGGTGAACCGCATCGAGCTGAAGGGCATCGACTTCAAGGAGGACGGCAACATCCTGGGGCACAAGCTGG
AGTACAACTACAACAGCCACAACGTCTATATCATGGCCGACAAGCAGAAGAACGGCATCAAGGTGAACTT
CAAGATCCGCCACAACATCGAGGACGGCAGCGTGCAGCTCGCCGACCACTACCAGCAGAACACCCCCATC
GGCGACGGCCCCGTGCTGCTGCCCGACAACCACTACCTGAGCACCCAGTCCGCCCTGAGCAAAGACCCCA
ACGAGAAGCGCGATCACATGGTCCTGCTGGAGTTCGTGACCGCCGCCGGGATCACTCTCGGCATGGACGA
GCTGTACAAGGGCCGGCCTTAAGGCCTCGAGGGCCAATTAATTAACTCTAGATAACTGATCATAATCAGC
CATACCACATTTGTAGAGGTTTTACTTGCTTTAAAAAACCTCCCACACCTCCCCCTGAACCTGAAACATA
AAATGAATGCAATTGTTGTTGTTAACTTGTTTATTGCAGCTTATAATGGTTACAAATAAAGCAATAGCAT
CACAAATTTCACAAATAAAGCATTTTTTTCACTGCATTCTAGTTGTGGTTTGTCCAAACTCATCAATGTA
TCTTAACGCGTCGAGTGCATTCTAGTTGTGGTTTGTCCAAACTCATCAATGTATCTTATCATGTCTGTAT
ACCGTCGACCTCTAGCTAGAGCTTGGCGTAATCATGGTCATAGCTGTTTCCTGTGTGAAATTGTTATCCG
CTCACAATTCCACACAACATACGAGCCGGAAGCATAAAGTGTAAAGCCTGGGGTGCCTAATGAGTGAGCT
AACTCACATTAATTGCGTTGCGCTCACTGCCCGCTTTCCAGTCGGGAAACCTGTCGTGCCAGCTGCATTA
ATGAATCGGCCAACGCGCGGGGAGAGGCGGTTTGCGTATTGGGCGCTCTTCCGCTTCCTCGCTCACTGAC
TCGCTGCGCTCGGTCGTTCGGCTGCGGCGAGCGGTATCAGCTCACTCAAAGGCGGTAATACGGTTATCCA
CAGAATCAGGGGATAACGCAGGAAAGAACATGTGAGCAAAAGGCCAGCAAAAGGCCAGGAACCGTAAAAA
GGCCGCGTTGCTGGCGTTTTTCCATAGGCTCCGCCCCCCTGACGAGCATCACAAAAATCGACGCTCAAGT
CAGAGGTGGCGAAACCCGACAGGACTATAAAGATACCAGGCGTTTCCCCCTGGAAGCTCCCTCGTGCGCT
CTCCTGTTCCGACCCTGCCGCTTACCGGATACCTGTCCGCCTTTCTCCCTTCGGGAAGCGTGGCGCTTTC
TCAATGCTCACGCTGTAGGTATCTCAGTTCGGTGTAGGTCGTTCGCTCCAAGCTGGGCTGTGTGCACGAA
CCCCCCGTTCAGCCCGACCGCTGCGCCTTATCCGGTAACTATCGTCTTGAGTCCAACCCGGTAAGACACG
ACTTATCGCCACTGGCAGCAGCCACTGGTAACAGGATTAGCAGAGCGAGGTATGTAGGCGGTGCTACAGA
GTTCTTGAAGTGGTGGCCTAACTACGGCTACACTAGAAGGACAGTATTTGGTATCTGCGCTCTGCTGAAG
CCAGTTACCTTCGGAAAAAGAGTTGGTAGCTCTTGATCCGGCAAACAAACCACCGCTGGTAGCGGTGGTT
TTTTTGTTTGCAAGCAGCAGATTACGCGCAGAAAAAAAGGATCTCAAGAAGATCCTTTGATCTTTTCTAC
GGGGTCTGACGCTCAGTGGAACGAAAACTCACGTTAAGGGATTTTGGTCATGAGATTATCAAAAAGGATC
TTCACCTAGATCCTTTTAAATTAAAAATGAAGTTTTAAATCAATCTAAAGTATATATGAGTAAACTTGGT
CTGACAGTTACCAATGCTTAATCAGTGAGGCACCTATCTCAGCGATCTGTCTATTTCGTTCATCCATAGT
TGCCTGACTCCCCGTCGTGTAGATAACTACGATACGGGAGGGCTTACCATCTGGCCCCAGTGCTGCAATG
ATACCGCGAGACCCACGCTCACCGGCTCCAGATTTATCAGCAATAAACCAGCCAGCCGGAAGGGCCGAGC
GCAGAAGTGGTCCTGCAACTTTATCCGCCTCCATCCAGTCTATTAATTGTTGCCGGGAAGCTAGAGTAAG
TAGTTCGCCAGTTAATAGTTTGCGCAACGTTGTTGCCATTGCTACAGGCATCGTGGTGTCACGCTCGTCG
TTTGGTATGGCTTCATTCAGCTCCGGTTCCCAACGATCAAGGCGAGTTACATGATCCCCCATGTTGTGCA
AAAAAGCGGTTAGCTCCTTCGGTCCTCCGATCGTTGTCAGAAGTAAGTTGGCCGCAGTGTTATCACTCAT
GGTTATGGCAGCACTGCATAATTCTCTTACTGTCATGCCATCCGTAAGATGCTTTTCTGTGACTGGTGAG
TACTCAACCAAGTCATTCTGAGAATAGTGTATGCGGCGACCGAGTTGCTCTTGCCCGGCGTCAATACGGG
ATAATACCGCGCCACATAGCAGAACTTTAAAAGTGCTCATCATTGGAAAACGTTCTTCGGGGCGAAAACT
CTCAAGGATCTTACCGCTGTTGAGATCCAGTTCGATGTAACCCACTCGTGCACCCAACTGATCTTCAGCA
TCTTTTACTTTCACCAGCGTTTCTGGGTGAGCAAAAACAGGAAGGCAAAATGCCGCAAAAAAGGGAATAA
GGGCGACACGGAAATGTTGAATACTCATACTCTTCCTTTTTCAATATTATTGAAGCATTTATCAGGGTTA
TTGTCTCATGAGCGGATACATATTTGAATGTATTTAGAAAAATAAACAAATAGGGGTTCCGCGCACATTT
CCCCGAAAAGTGCCACCTGACGTC
