LOCUS       Exported 767 bp ds-DNA linear SYN 17-MAY-2021
DEFINITION  synchronize trafficking of ST from the ER (RUSH system).
ACCESSION   .
VERSION     .
KEYWORDS    Str-KDEL_ST-SBP-EGFP
SOURCE      synthetic DNA construct
  ORGANISM  synthetic DNA construct
REFERENCE   1 (bases 1 to 767)
  AUTHORS   Boncompain G, Divoux S, Gareil N, de Forges H, Lescure A, Latreche
            L, Mercanti V, Jollivet F, Raposo G, Perez F
  TITLE     Synchronization of secretory protein traffic in populations of
            cells.
  JOURNAL   Nat Methods. 2012 Mar 11;9(5):493-8. doi: 10.1038/nmeth.1928.
  PUBMED    22406856
REFERENCE   2 (bases 1 to 767)
  AUTHORS   .
  TITLE     Direct Submission
  JOURNAL   Exported May 17, 2021 from SnapGene Server 1.1.58
            http://www.snapgene.com
FEATURES             Location/Qualifiers
     source          1..767
                     /organism="synthetic DNA construct"
                     /mol_type="other DNA"
     CDS             290..403
                     /codon_start=1
                     /product="streptavidin-binding peptide"
                     /label=SBP
                     /note="selected from a peptide library; binds streptavidin
                     with nanomolar affinity (Keefe et al., 2001)"
                     /translation="MDEKTTGWRGGHVVEGLAGELEQLRARLEHHPQGQREP"
     primer_bind     complement(458..479)
                     /label=EGFP-N
                     /note="EGFP, reverse primer"
     primer_bind     complement(719..738)
                     /label=EXFP-R
                     /note="For distinguishing EGFP variants, reverse primer"
ORIGIN
        1 attgtatggg atctgatctg gggcctcggt gcacatgctt tacatgtgtt tagtcgaggt
       61 taaaaaaacg tctaggcccc ccgaaccacg gggacgtggt tttcctttga aaaacacgat
      121 gataagcttg ccacaacccg ggaggcgcgc catgattcac accaacctga agaaaaagtt
      181 cagctgctgc gtcctggtct ttcttctgtt tgcagtcatc tgtgtgtgga aggaaaagaa
      241 gaaagggagt tactatgatt cctttaaatt gcaaaccaag gggaattcca tggacgagaa
      301 gaccactggt tggcgaggtg gacacgttgt tgaaggactg gctggggaac ttgaacaact
      361 tcgtgcacga ctggagcatc acccacaagg tcaacgtgaa ccacctgcag gtatggtgag
      421 caaaggcgag gagctgttca ccggggtggt gcccatcctg gtcgagctgg acggcgacgt
      481 aaacggccac aagttcagcg tgtccggcga gggcgagggc gatgccacct acggcaagct
      541 gaccctgaag ttcatctgca ccaccggcaa gctgcccgtg ccctggccca ccctcgtgac
      601 caccctgacc tacggcgtgc agtgcttcag ccgctacccc gaccacatga agcagcacga
      661 cttcttcaag tccgccatgc ccgaaggcta cgtccaggag cgcaccatct tcttcaagga
      721 cgacggcaac tacaagaccc gcgccgaggt gaagttcgag ggcgaca
//
