>Addgene plasmid #65264 | Str-KDEL_ST-SBP-EGFP | addgene partial sequence | sequence record 115648 | SV40pA-R 5'-GAAATTTGTGATGCTATTGC-3'
TTGCATTCATTTTATGTTTCAGGTTCAGGGGGAGGTGTGGGAGGTTTTTTAAAGCAAGTAAAACCTCTAC
AAATGTGGTATGGCTGATTATGATCAGTTATCTAGAGTTAATTAATTGGCCCTCGAGGCCTTAAGGCCGG
CCCTTGTACAGCTCGTCCATGCCGAGAGTGATCCCGGCGGCGGTCACGAACTCCAGCAGGACCATGTGAT
CGCGCTTCTCGTTGGGGTCTTTGCTCAGGGCGGACTGGGTGCTCAGGTAGTGGTTGTCGGGCAGCAGCAC
GGGGCCGTCGCCGATGGGGGTGTTCTGCTGGTAGTGGTCGGCGAGCTGCACGCTGCCGTCCTCGATGTTG
TGGCGGATCTTGAAGTTCACCTTGATGCCGTTCTTCTGCTTGTCGGCCATGATATAGACGTTGTGGCTGT
TGTAGTTGTACTCCAGCTTGTGCCCCAGGATGTTGCCGTCCTCCTTGAAGTCGATGCCCTTCAGCTCGAT
GCGGTTCACCAGGGTGTCGCCCTCGAACTTCACCTCGGCGCGGGTCTTGTAGTTGCCGTCGTCCTTGAAG
AAGATGGTGCGCTCCTGGACGTAGCCTTCGGGCATGGCGGACTTGAAGAAGTCGTGCTGCTTCATGTGGT
C
